LOCUS       Exported 8323 bp ds-DNA circular SYN 12-MAY-2021
DEFINITION  3rd generation lentiviral gRNA plasmid targeting human DYRK4.
ACCESSION   .
VERSION     .
KEYWORDS    DYRK4 gRNA (BRDN0001145834)
SOURCE      synthetic DNA construct
  ORGANISM  synthetic DNA construct
REFERENCE   1 (bases 1 to 8323)
  AUTHORS   Doench JG, Fusi N, Sullender M, Hegde M, Vaimberg EW, Donovan KF,
            Smith I, Tothova Z, Wilen C, Orchard R, Virgin HW, Listgarten J,
            Root DE
  TITLE     Optimized sgRNA design to maximize activity and minimize off-target
            effects of CRISPR-Cas9.
  JOURNAL   Nat Biotechnol. 2016 Jan 18. doi: 10.1038/nbt.3437.
  PUBMED    26780180
REFERENCE   2 (bases 1 to 8323)
  AUTHORS   .
  TITLE     Direct Submission
  JOURNAL   Exported May 12, 2021 from SnapGene Server 1.1.58
            http://www.snapgene.com
FEATURES             Location/Qualifiers
     source          1..8323
                     /organism="synthetic DNA construct"
                     /mol_type="other DNA"
     promoter        87..1265
                     /label=EF-1-alpha promoter
                     /note="strong constitutive promoter for human elongation
                     factor EF-1-alpha"
     intron          318..1256
                     /label=EF-1-alpha intron A
                     /note="intron upstream of the start codon of human
                     EF-1-alpha"
     primer_bind     1213..1233
                     /label=EF1a-F
                     /note="Human elongation factor-1a promoter, forward primer"
     CDS             1278..1877
                     /codon_start=1
                     /gene="pac from Streptomyces alboniger"
                     /product="puromycin N-acetyltransferase"
                     /label=PuroR
                     /note="confers resistance to puromycin"
                     /translation="MTEYKPTVRLATRDDVPRAVRTLAAAFADYPATRHTVDPDRHIER
                     VTELQELFLTRVGLDIGKVWVADDGAAVAVWTTPESVEAGAVFAEIGPRMAELSGSRLA
                     AQQQMEGLLAPHRPKEPAWFLATVGVSPDHQGKGLGSAVVLPGVEAAERAGVPAFLETS
                     APRNLPFYERLGFTVTADVEVPEGPRTWCMTRKPGA"
     primer_bind     complement(1278..1297)
                     /label=Puro-R
                     /note="Puromycin resistance gene, reverse primer. Also
                     called puro-variant-R"
     primer_bind     1774..1794
                     /label=Puro-F
                     /note="Puromycin resistance gene, forward primer"
     misc_feature    1893..2481
                     /label=WPRE
                     /note="woodchuck hepatitis virus posttranscriptional
                     regulatory element"
     primer_bind     complement(1946..1966)
                     /label=WPRE-R
                     /note="WPRE, reverse primer"
     CDS             complement(2364..2375)
                     /codon_start=1
                     /product="Factor Xa recognition and cleavage site"
                     /label=Factor Xa site
                     /translation="IEGR"
     LTR             2553..2786
                     /label=3' LTR (Delta-U3)
                     /note="self-inactivating 3' long terminal repeat (LTR) from
                     HIV-1"
     polyA_signal    2864..2985
                     /label=SV40 poly(A) signal
                     /note="SV40 polyadenylation signal"
     primer_bind     complement(2901..2920)
                     /label=SV40pA-R
                     /note="SV40 polyA, reverse primer"
     primer_bind     2955..2974
                     /label=EBV-rev
                     /note="SV40 polyA terminator, reverse primer"
     rep_origin      3025..3160
                     /label=SV40 ori
                     /note="SV40 origin of replication"
     primer_bind     3087..3106
                     /label=SV40pro-F
                     /note="SV40 promoter/origin, forward primer"
     primer_bind     complement(3180..3199)
                     /label=T7
                     /note="T7 promoter, forward primer"
     promoter        complement(3181..3199)
                     /label=T7 promoter
                     /note="promoter for bacteriophage T7 RNA polymerase"
     primer_bind     complement(3209..3226)
                     /label=M13 Forward
                     /note="In lacZ gene. Also called M13-F20 or M13 (-21)
                     Forward"
     primer_bind     complement(3209..3225)
                     /label=M13 fwd
                     /note="common sequencing primer, one of multiple similar
                     variants"
     primer_bind     complement(3218..3240)
                     /label=M13/pUC Forward
                     /note="In lacZ gene"
     rep_origin      3367..3822
                     /direction=RIGHT
                     /label=f1 ori
                     /note="f1 bacteriophage origin of replication; arrow
                     indicates direction of (+) strand synthesis"
     primer_bind     complement(3454..3473)
                     /label=F1ori-R
                     /note="F1 origin, reverse primer"
     primer_bind     3664..3685
                     /label=F1ori-F
                     /note="F1 origin, forward primer"
     promoter        3848..3952
                     /gene="bla"
                     /label=AmpR promoter
     CDS             3953..4813
                     /codon_start=1
                     /gene="bla"
                     /product="beta-lactamase"
                     /label=AmpR
                     /note="confers resistance to ampicillin, carbenicillin, and
                     related antibiotics"
                     /translation="MSIQHFRVALIPFFAAFCLPVFAHPETLVKVKDAEDQLGARVGYI
                     ELDLNSGKILESFRPEERFPMMSTFKVLLCGAVLSRIDAGQEQLGRRIHYSQNDLVEYS
                     PVTEKHLTDGMTVRELCSAAITMSDNTAANLLLTTIGGPKELTAFLHNMGDHVTRLDRW
                     EPELNEAIPNDERDTTMPVAMATTLRKLLTGELLTLASRQQLIDWMEADKVAGPLLRSA
                     LPAGWFIADKSGAGERGSRGIIAALGPDGKPSRIVVIYTTGSQATMDERNRQIAEIGAS
                     LIKHW"
     primer_bind     complement(4171..4190)
                     /label=Amp-R
                     /note="Ampicillin resistance gene, reverse primer"
     rep_origin      4984..5572
                     /direction=RIGHT
                     /label=ori
                     /note="high-copy-number ColE1/pMB1/pBR322/pUC origin of
                     replication"
     primer_bind     5473..5492
                     /label=pBR322ori-F
                     /note="pBR322 origin, forward primer"
     primer_bind     5726..5743
                     /label=L4440
                     /note="L4440 vector, forward primer"
     protein_bind    5860..5881
                     /label=CAP binding site
                     /bound_moiety="E. coli catabolite activator protein"
                     /note="CAP binding activates transcription in the presence
                     of cAMP."
     promoter        5896..5926
                     /label=lac promoter
                     /note="promoter for the E. coli lac operon"
     protein_bind    5934..5950
                     /label=lac operator
                     /bound_moiety="lac repressor encoded by lacI"
                     /note="The lac repressor binds to the lac operator to
                     inhibit transcription in E. coli. This inhibition can be
                     relieved by adding lactose or
                     isopropyl-beta-D-thiogalactopyranoside (IPTG)."
     primer_bind     5939..5961
                     /label=M13/pUC Reverse
                     /note="In lacZ gene"
     primer_bind     5958..5974
                     /label=M13 rev
                     /note="common sequencing primer, one of multiple similar
                     variants"
     primer_bind     5958..5974
                     /label=M13 Reverse
                     /note="In lacZ gene. Also called M13-rev"
     primer_bind     5993..6013
                     /label=T3
                     /note="T3 promoter, forward primer"
     promoter        5995..6013
                     /label=T3 promoter
                     /note="promoter for bacteriophage T3 RNA polymerase"
     promoter        6041..6267
                     /label=RSV promoter
                     /note="Rous sarcoma virus enhancer/promoter"
     LTR             6268..6448
                     /label=5' LTR (truncated)
                     /note="truncated 5' long terminal repeat (LTR) from HIV-1"
     misc_feature    6495..6620
                     /label=HIV-1 Psi
                     /note="packaging signal of human immunodeficiency virus
                     type 1"
     misc_feature    7113..7346
                     /label=RRE
                     /note="The Rev response element (RRE) of HIV-1 allows for
                     Rev-dependent mRNA export from the nucleus to the
                     cytoplasm."
     CDS             7531..7575
                     /codon_start=1
                     /product="antigenic peptide corresponding to amino acids
                     655 to 669 of the HIV envelope protein gp41 (Lutje Hulsik
                     et al., 2013)"
                     /label=gp41 peptide
                     /note="recognized by the 2H10 single-chain llama nanobody"
                     /translation="KNEQELLELDKWASL"
     promoter        7753..7993
                     /label=U6 promoter
                     /note="RNA polymerase III promoter for human U6 snRNA"
     primer_bind     7753..7773
                     /label=hU6-F
                     /note="Human U6 promoter, forward primer"
     primer_bind     7924..7943
                     /label=LKO.1 5'
                     /note="Human U6 promoter, forward primer"
     misc_RNA        8023..8098
                     /label=gRNA scaffold
                     /note="guide RNA scaffold for the Streptococcus pyogenes
                     CRISPR/Cas9 system"
     misc_feature    8154..8271
                     /label=cPPT/CTS
                     /note="central polypurine tract and central termination
                     sequence of HIV-1"
ORIGIN
        1 cccgggtgca aagatggata aagttttaaa cagagaggaa tctttgcagc taatggacct
       61 tctaggtctt gaaaggagtg ggaattggct ccggtgcccg tcagtgggca gagcgcacat
      121 cgcccacagt ccccgagaag ttggggggag gggtcggcaa ttgatccggt gcctagagaa
      181 ggtggcgcgg ggtaaactgg gaaagtgatg tcgtgtactg gctccgcctt tttcccgagg
      241 gtgggggaga accgtatata agtgcagtag tcgccgtgaa cgttcttttt cgcaacgggt
      301 ttgccgccag aacacaggta agtgccgtgt gtggttcccg cgggcctggc ctctttacgg
      361 gttatggccc ttgcgtgcct tgaattactt ccacctggct gcagtacgtg attcttgatc
      421 ccgagcttcg ggttggaagt gggtgggaga gttcgaggcc ttgcgcttaa ggagcccctt
      481 cgcctcgtgc ttgagttgag gcctggcctg ggcgctgggg ccgccgcgtg cgaatctggt
      541 ggcaccttcg cgcctgtctc gctgctttcg ataagtctct agccatttaa aatttttgat
      601 gacctgctgc gacgcttttt ttctggcaag atagtcttgt aaatgcgggc caagatctgc
      661 acactggtat ttcggttttt ggggccgcgg gcggcgacgg ggcccgtgcg tcccagcgca
      721 catgttcggc gaggcggggc ctgcgagcgc ggccaccgag aatcggacgg gggtagtctc
      781 aagctggccg gcctgctctg gtgcctggcc tcgcgccgcc gtgtatcgcc ccgccctggg
      841 cggcaaggct ggcccggtcg gcaccagttg cgtgagcgga aagatggccg cttcccggcc
      901 ctgctgcagg gagctcaaaa tggaggacgc ggcgctcggg agagcgggcg ggtgagtcac
      961 ccacacaaag gaaaagggcc tttccgtcct cagccgtcgc ttcatgtgac tccacggagt
     1021 accgggcgcc gtccaggcac ctcgattagt tctcgagctt ttggagtacg tcgtctttag
     1081 gttgggggga ggggttttat gcgatggagt ttccccacac tgagtgggtg gagactgaag
     1141 ttaggccagc ttggcacttg atgtaattct ccttggaatt tgcccttttt gagtttggat
     1201 cttggttcat tctcaagcct cagacagtgg ttcaaagttt ttttcttcca tttcaggtgt
     1261 cgtgacgtac ggccaccatg accgagtaca agcccacggt gcgcctcgcc acccgcgacg
     1321 acgtccccag ggccgtacgc accctcgccg ccgcgttcgc cgactacccc gccacgcgcc
     1381 acaccgtcga tccggaccgc cacatcgagc gggtcaccga gctgcaagaa ctcttcctca
     1441 cgcgcgtcgg gctcgacatc ggcaaggtgt gggtcgcgga cgacggcgcc gccgtggcgg
     1501 tctggaccac gccggagagc gtcgaagcgg gggcggtgtt cgccgagatc ggcccgcgca
     1561 tggccgagtt gagcggttcc cggctggccg cgcagcaaca gatggaaggc ctcctggcgc
     1621 cgcaccggcc caaggagccc gcgtggttcc tggccaccgt cggagtctcg cccgaccacc
     1681 agggcaaggg tctgggcagc gccgtcgtgc tccccggagt ggaggcggcc gagcgcgccg
     1741 gggtgcccgc cttcctggag acctccgcgc cccgcaacct ccccttctac gagcggctcg
     1801 gcttcaccgt caccgccgac gtcgaggtgc ccgaaggacc gcgcacctgg tgcatgaccc
     1861 gcaagcccgg tgcctgaacg cgttaagtcg acaatcaacc tctggattac aaaatttgtg
     1921 aaagattgac tggtattctt aactatgttg ctccttttac gctatgtgga tacgctgctt
     1981 taatgccttt gtatcatgct attgcttccc gtatggcttt cattttctcc tccttgtata
     2041 aatcctggtt gctgtctctt tatgaggagt tgtggcccgt tgtcaggcaa cgtggcgtgg
     2101 tgtgcactgt gtttgctgac gcaaccccca ctggttgggg cattgccacc acctgtcagc
     2161 tcctttccgg gactttcgct ttccccctcc ctattgccac ggcggaactc atcgccgcct
     2221 gccttgcccg ctgctggaca ggggctcggc tgttgggcac tgacaattcc gtggtgttgt
     2281 cggggaaatc atcgtccttt ccttggctgc tcgcctgtgt tgccacctgg attctgcgcg
     2341 ggacgtcctt ctgctacgtc ccttcggccc tcaatccagc ggaccttcct tcccgcggcc
     2401 tgctgccggc tctgcggcct cttccgcgtc ttcgccttcg ccctcagacg agtcggatct
     2461 ccctttgggc cgcctccccg cgtcgacttt aagaccaatg acttacaagg cagctgtaga
     2521 tcttagccac tttttaaaag aaaagggggg actggaaggg ctaattcact cccaacgaag
     2581 acaagatctg ctttttgctt gtactgggtc tctctggtta gaccagatct gagcctggga
     2641 gctctctggc taactaggga acccactgct taagcctcaa taaagcttgc cttgagtgct
     2701 tcaagtagtg tgtgcccgtc tgttgtgtga ctctggtaac tagagatccc tcagaccctt
     2761 ttagtcagtg tggaaaatct ctagcagtac gtatagtagt tcatgtcatc ttattattca
     2821 gtatttataa cttgcaaaga aatgaatatc agagagtgag aggaacttgt ttattgcagc
     2881 ttataatggt tacaaataaa gcaatagcat cacaaatttc acaaataaag catttttttc
     2941 actgcattct agttgtggtt tgtccaaact catcaatgta tcttatcatg tctggctcta
     3001 gctatcccgc ccctaactcc gcccatcccg cccctaactc cgcccagttc cgcccattct
     3061 ccgccccatg gctgactaat tttttttatt tatgcagagg ccgaggccgc ctcggcctct
     3121 gagctattcc agaagtagtg aggaggcttt tttggaggcc tagggacgta cccaattcgc
     3181 cctatagtga gtcgtattac gcgcgctcac tggccgtcgt tttacaacgt cgtgactggg
     3241 aaaaccctgg cgttacccaa cttaatcgcc ttgcagcaca tccccctttc gccagctggc
     3301 gtaatagcga agaggcccgc accgatcgcc cttcccaaca gttgcgcagc ctgaatggcg
     3361 aatgggnnnn nnnnnnnnnn nnnnnnnnnn nnnnnnnnnn nnnnnnnnnn nnnnnnnnnn
     3421 nnnnnnnnnn nnnnnnnnnn nnnnnnnnnn nnnnnnnnnn nnnnnnnnnn nnnnnnnnnn
     3481 nnnnnnnnnn cnnnnnnnnn nnnnnnnnnn nnnnnnnnnn nnnnnnnnnn nnnnnnnnnn
     3541 nnnnnnnnnn nnnnnnnnnn nnnnnnnnnn nnnnnnnnnn nnannnnnnn nnnnnnnnnn
     3601 nnnnnnnnnn nnnnnnnnnn nnnnnnnnnn nncctttgac gttggagtcc acgttcttta
     3661 atagtggact cttgttccaa actggaacaa cactcaaccc tatctcggtc tattcttttg
     3721 atttataagg gattttgccg atttcggcct attggttaaa aaatgagctg atttaacaaa
     3781 aatttaacgc gaattttaac aaaatattaa cgcttacaat ttaggtggca cttttcgggg
     3841 aaatgtgcgc ggaaccccta tttgtttatt tttctaaata cattcaaata tgtatccgct
     3901 catgagacaa taaccctgat aaatgcttca ataatattga aaaaggaaga gtatgagtat
     3961 tcaacatttc cgtgtcgccc ttattccctt ttttgcggca ttttgccttc ctgtttttgc
     4021 tcacccagaa acgctggtga aagtaaaaga tgctgaagat cagttgggtg cacgagtggg
     4081 ttacatcgaa ctggatctca acagcggtaa gatccttgag agttttcgcc ccgaagaacg
     4141 ttttccaatg atgagcactt ttaaagttct gctatgtggc gcggtattat cccgtattga
     4201 cgccgggcaa gagcaactcg gtcgccgcat acactattct cagaatgact tggttgagta
     4261 ctcaccagtc acagaaaagc atcttacgga tggcatgaca gtaagagaat tatgcagtgc
     4321 tgccataacc atgagtgata acactgcggc caacttactt ctgacaacga tcggaggacc
     4381 gaaggagcta accgcttttt tgcacaacat gggggatcat gtaactcgcc ttgatcgttg
     4441 ggaaccggag ctgaatgaag ccataccaaa cgacgagcgt gacaccacga tgcctgtagc
     4501 aatggcaaca acgttgcgca aactattaac tggcgaacta cttactctag cttcccggca
     4561 acaattaata gactggatgg aggcggataa agttgcagga ccacttctgc gctcggccct
     4621 tccggctggc tggtttattg ctgataaatc tggagccggt gagcgtgggt ctcgcggtat
     4681 cattgcagca ctggggccag atggtaagcc ctcccgtatc gtagttatct acacgacggg
     4741 gagtcaggca actatggatg aacgaaatag acagatcgct gagataggtg cctcactgat
     4801 taagcattgg taactgtcag accaagttta ctcatatata ctttagattg atttaaaact
     4861 tcatttttaa tttaaaagga tctaggtgaa gatccttttt gataatctca tgaccaaaat
     4921 cccttaacgt gagttttcgt tccactgagc gtcagacccc gtagaaaaga tcaaaggatc
     4981 ttcttgagat cctttttttc tgcgcgtaat ctgctgcttg caaacaaaaa aaccaccgct
     5041 accagcggtg gtttgtttgc cggatcaaga gctaccaact ctttttccga aggtaactgg
     5101 cttcagcaga gcgcagatac caaatactgt tcttctagtg tagccgtagt taggccacca
     5161 cttcaagaac tctgtagcac cgcctacata cctcgctctg ctaatcctgt taccagtggc
     5221 tgctgccagt ggcgataagt cgtgtcttac cgggttggac tcaagacgat agttaccgga
     5281 taaggcgcag cggtcgggct gaacgggggg ttcgtgcaca cagcccagct tggagcgaac
     5341 gacctacacc gaactgagat acctacagcg tgagctatga gaaagcgcca cgcttcccga
     5401 agggagaaag gcggacaggt atccggtaag cggcagggtc ggaacaggag agcgcacgag
     5461 ggagcttcca gggggaaacg cctggtatct ttatagtcct gtcgggtttc gccacctctg
     5521 acttgagcgt cgatttttgt gatgctcgtc aggggggcgg agcctatgga aaaacgccag
     5581 caacgcggcc tttttacggt tcctggcctt ttgctggcct tttgctcaca tgttctttcc
     5641 tgcgttatcc cctgattctg tggataaccg tattaccgcc tttgagtgag ctgataccgc
     5701 tcgccgcagc cgaacgaccg agcgcagcga gtcagtgagc gaggaagcgg aagagcgccc
     5761 aatacgcaaa ccgcctctcc ccgcgcgttg gccgattcat taatgcagct ggcacgacag
     5821 gtttcccgac tggaaagcgg gcagtgagcg caacgcaatt aatgtgagtt agctcactca
     5881 ttaggcaccc caggctttac actttatgct tccggctcgt atgttgtgtg gaattgtgag
     5941 cggataacaa tttcacacag gaaacagcta tgaccatgat tacgccaagc gcgcaattaa
     6001 ccctcactaa agggaacaaa agctggagct gcaagcttaa tgtagtctta tgcaatactc
     6061 ttgtagtctt gcaacatggt aacgatgagt tagcaacatg ccttacaagg agagaaaaag
     6121 caccgtgcat gccgattggt ggaagtaagg tggtacgatc gtgccttatt aggaaggcaa
     6181 cagacgggtc tgacatggat tggacgaacc actgaattgc cgcattgcag agatattgta
     6241 tttaagtgcc tagctcgata cataaacggg tctctctggt tagaccagat ctgagcctgg
     6301 gagctctctg gctaactagg gaacccactg cttaagcctc aataaagctt gccttgagtg
     6361 cttcaagtag tgtgtgcccg tctgttgtgt gactctggta actagagatc cctcagaccc
     6421 ttttagtcag tgtggaaaat ctctagcagt ggcgcccgaa cagggacttg aaagcgaaag
     6481 ggaaaccaga ggagctctct cgacgcagga ctcggcttgc tgaagcgcgc acggcaagag
     6541 gcgaggggcg gcgactggtg agtacgccaa aaattttgac tagcggaggc tagaaggaga
     6601 gagatgggtg cgagagcgtc agtattaagc gggggagaat tagatcgcga tgggaaaaaa
     6661 ttcggttaag gccaggggga aagaaaaaat ataaattaaa acatatagta tgggcaagca
     6721 gggagctaga acgattcgca gttaatcctg gcctgttaga aacatcagaa ggctgtagac
     6781 aaatactggg acagctacaa ccatcccttc agacaggatc agaagaactt agatcattat
     6841 ataatacagt agcaaccctc tattgtgtgc atcaaaggat agagataaaa gacaccaagg
     6901 aagctttaga caagatagag gaagagcaaa acaaaagtaa gaccaccgca cagcaagcgg
     6961 ccgctgatct tcagacctgg aggaggagat atgagggaca attggagaag tgaattatat
     7021 aaatataaag tagtaaaaat tgaaccatta ggagtagcac ccaccaaggc aaagagaaga
     7081 gtggtgcaga gagaaaaaag agcagtggga ataggagctt tgttccttgg gttcttggga
     7141 gcagcaggaa gcactatggg cgcagcgtca atgacgctga cggtacaggc cagacaatta
     7201 ttgtctggta tagtgcagca gcagaacaat ttgctgaggg ctattgaggc gcaacagcat
     7261 ctgttgcaac tcacagtctg gggcatcaag cagctccagg caagaatcct ggctgtggaa
     7321 agatacctaa aggatcaaca gctcctgggg atttggggtt gctctggaaa actcatttgc
     7381 accactgctg tgccttggaa tgctagttgg agtaataaat ctctggaaca gatttggaat
     7441 cacacgacct ggatggagtg ggacagagaa attaacaatt acacaagctt aatacactcc
     7501 ttaattgaag aatcgcaaaa ccagcaagaa aagaatgaac aagaattatt ggaattagat
     7561 aaatgggcaa gtttgtggaa ttggtttaac ataacaaatt ggctgtggta tataaaatta
     7621 ttcataatga tagtaggagg cttggtaggt ttaagaatag tttttgctgt actttctata
     7681 gtgaatagag ttaggcaggg atattcacca ttatcgtttc agacccacct cccaaccccg
     7741 aggggaccca gagagggcct atttcccatg attccttcat atttgcatat acgatacaag
     7801 gctgttagag agataattag aattaatttg actgtaaaca caaagatatt agtacaaaat
     7861 acgtgacgta gaaagtaata atttcttggg tagtttgcag ttttaaaatt atgttttaaa
     7921 atggactatc atatgcttac cgtaacttga aagtatttcg atttcttggc tttatatatc
     7981 ttgtggaaag gacgaaacac cgtgaagcca agaagctcga cagttttaga gctagaaata
     8041 gcaagttaaa ataaggctag tccgttatca acttgaaaaa gtggcaccga gtcggtgctt
     8101 ttttaagctt ggcgtaacta gatcttgaga caaatggcag tattcatcca caattttaaa
     8161 agaaaagggg ggattggggg gtacagtgca ggggaaagaa tagtagacat aatagcaaca
     8221 gacatacaaa ctaaagaatt acaaaaacaa attacaaaaa ttcaaaattt tcgggtttat
     8281 tacagggaca gcagagatcc actttggcgc cggctcgagg ggg
//
