[The description below was written by a language model from this plasmid's Addgene catalogue record and the feature table of its GenBank file.]
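Description:
DYRK4 gRNA (BRDN0001145834) is a third-generation lentiviral CRISPR guide plasmid built on the lentiGuide-Puro backbone, an 8.3 kb circular construct that delivers a single guide RNA against human DYRK4 (designed against the NM_003845.2 reference transcript). It is propagated in E. coli through a high-copy ColE1/pUC-type origin with ampicillin resistance (bla). The backbone also carries an f1 origin, an SV40 origin and poly(A) signal, and residual lac, T7 and T3 promoter elements from the cloning vector.

The lentiviral transfer cassette starts with an RSV promoter fused to a truncated HIV-1 5' LTR, which makes genomic RNA production in packaging cells Tat-independent. This is followed by the Psi packaging signal and the Rev response element for nuclear export of the unspliced RNA. The cassette ends in a U3-deleted, self-inactivating 3' LTR. Within this unit, a human U6 RNA polymerase III promoter drives the DYRK4-specific spacer fused to the Streptococcus pyogenes Cas9 gRNA scaffold, with a cPPT/CTS element lying just downstream of the scaffold. A separate EF-1-alpha promoter, including its first intron, expresses puromycin N-acetyltransferase so that transduced mammalian cells can be selected. A WPRE downstream of this gene enhances transcript expression.

The plasmid does not encode Cas9, so it must be paired with a separate Cas9 vector or used in cells that already express Cas9. The guide belongs to a human kinome gRNA collection associated with work on optimized sgRNA design, and the construct is suited to targeted disruption of DYRK4 in cultured human cells.
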