Addgene plasmid #75519: DYRK4 gRNA (BRDN0001145834)
Purpose: 3rd generation lentiviral gRNA plasmid targeting human DYRK4
Depositing lab: John Doench & David Root. Depositing organization: Broad Institute. Publication: Optimized sgRNA design to maximize activity and minimize off-target effects of CRISPR-Cas9. Doench JG, Fusi N, Sullender M, Hegde M, Vaimberg EW, Donovan KF, Smith I, Tothova Z, Wilen C, Orchard R, Virgin HW, Listgarten J, Root DE. Nat Biotechnol. 2016 Jan 18. doi: 10.1038/nbt.3437. PubMed 26780180.
Backbone
  Vector backbone: lentiGuide-Puro
  Backbone manufacturer: Zhang Lab (Addgene plasmid # 52963)
  Vector type: Mammalian Expression, Lentiviral, CRISPR
  Selectable markers: Puromycin
Growth in bacteria
  Bacterial resistance: Ampicillin, 100 μg/mL
  Growth temperature: 37°C
  Growth strain: DH5alpha
  Copy number: High Copy
Gene/Insert
  Gene/Insert name: DYRK4 (alt names: DYRK4; NM_003845.2)
  gRNA/shRNA sequence: TGAAGCCAAGAAGCTCGACA
  Species: H. sapiens (human)
  Entrez Gene: DYRK4
  Promoter: hU6
  Cloning method: Unknown
  Sequencing primers: 5′ U6-F; 3′ pS2-R
Terms and licenses: Academic/Nonprofit Terms; Industry Terms: Not Available to Industry
Depositor comments: The gRNA was designed to target the following Genbank reference sequence(s): NM_003845.2. Note that this plasmid does NOT contain Cas9. It should be used in conjunction with lentiCas9-Blast (Addgene #52962) or otherwise with cell lines already expressing Cas9. Browse the full kinome gRNA library at http://www.addgene.org/pooled-library/broadgpp-human-kinome/ or visit http://www.broadinstitute.org/rnai/public/ for detailed protocols and information.
How to cite: DYRK4 gRNA (BRDN0001145834) was a gift from John Doench & David Root (Addgene plasmid # 75519 ; http://n2t.net/addgene:75519 ; RRID:Addgene_75519)
