>Addgene plasmid #75519 | DYRK4 gRNA (BRDN0001145834) | depositor partial sequence | sequence record 142979 | Target Sequence
TGAAGCCAAGAAGCTCGACA
