>Addgene plasmid #75519 | DYRK4 gRNA (BRDN0001145834) | addgene partial sequence | sequence record 184041 | hU6-F
GAAAGTAATAATTTCTTGGGTAGTTTGCAGTTTTAAAATTATGTTTTAAAATGGACTATCATATGCTTAC
CGTAACTTGAAAGTATTTCGATTTCTTGGCTTTATATATCTTGTGGAAAGGACGAAACACCGTGAAGCCA
AGAAGCTCGACAGTTTTAGAGCTAGAAATAGCAAGTTAAAATAAGGCTAGTCCGTTATCAACTTGAAAAA
GTGGCACCGAGTCGGTGCTTTTTTAAGCTTGGCGTAACTAGATCTTGAGACAAATGGCAGTATTCATCCA
CAATTTTAAAAGAAAAGGGGGGATTGGGGGGTACAGTGCAGGGGAAAGAATAGTAGACATAATAGCAACA
GACATACAAACTAAAGAATTACAAAAACAAATTACAAAAATTCAAAATTTTCGGGTTTATTACAGGGACA
GCAGAGATCCACTTTGGCGCCGGCTCGAGGGGGCCCGGGTGCAAAGATGGATAAAGTTTTAAACAGAGAG
GAATCTTTGCAGCTAATGGACCTTCTAGGTCTTGAAAGGAGTGGGAATTGGCTCCGGTGCCCGTCAGTGG
GCAGAGCGCA
